>Addgene plasmid #49752 | pVRc38_1322 | depositor full sequence | sequence record 74559 | pVRc38_1322 sequence 5917 bps
ATGTCCGATGGTAATGATGCACGTCCGGATGCACGTGATGGTCATGATCCAGGTAGTGATGCCCGTGATG
GCCACGATCCTGGTTCACATGCGCGTGACGGCCATGATCCAGGTGCAGGTCCGTTTGATGGCCATGGTCC
GGGTTCAGATGCTGGTGATGGTGATGATGCCGGTCCTGACGCACGCGACGGTCATGGTGCACCGGCAGGT
CCTGCAGGTCGTGAACAGCGTAAACATCCGCATGATACCCATGATATGCACGATACACATGATACGCATG
CAGGTAAAGGCACCGTTAATCATGGTCCGGCAGCACAGGGTCCTGATGCACCGGGTGCAGATGGTCCGGC
AACCGATGAAGCAGCACTGCGTGCAATGATGCAGCGTGCAGTTCGTGAAATGGAACCGAGTGATGGCACC
CTGGAACATCTGCGTCGTGCTGTTCCGGCACGTCGTGCACGTAAACGTCAGGCACTGGTTGGTGCAGCAG
CAGCAGCCCTGTTTCTGGGCACAGCCGTTCCGGCACTGGTTCATGTTAGCAATGCAACCGGTGCCGGTGC
AGATCCGAGCGTTGCAGGTAATGCAAGCCAGGCACAGGGTGGTGCAAGCCAGGGTAAAGATCCGGCAGGC
GGTCAGAGCGGTGTTGCAGGCACCGGTGATACACCGGAAGATCGTGATAAAGCAGATCCGAAAGAAACAC
CGGGTGGTAAAGAACCGGGTGCAGCAACCGGTGCACCGCCTAGCGGTGTTCCGAGCGCAAGCAGTCCGGC
AGATGTTCCGGCATGTGCACCGGGTAGCCTGGGTCCGGCAGTTGCAAGCAGCGCAGAACCGGATAGCACC
GGTGTTGTTTATGGTAGCTTTCGTGTTACCAATGTTAGCAGTGATGGTTGTACCGTTACCGGTCCGGGTA
CAGTTGTTACCGCAAGCCTGGGTGCAGCAGAAGCAACCCGTATTGGCACCGCACGTCATGCAGCCGGTGA
TGCAGCAGCAGGTCTGCCTGATCCGAGCCTGGAAACCGCCAGCCTGGCACTGGCACCTGGTGCAGCCTAT
GAAGTTCAGTTTGCATGGGTTCCGAGCGAAACCTGTCCGACCACCGGTGGCACCACAGGTGGTGGTAGCG
GTGGTCCGAGTCCAGATCCGAGCCCGACCGCAGATACCACTGCAGCCGGTGGTACAAGTGCCGGTGGTGG
TGAAGCAGGTCCGACCACCCAGCTGATTACCGAAGATGGTCCTGCAGAAGGTAGCGTTAGCGTTACCTAT
ACTCCGGAAGGTGGTAGTGGTAGCGCAACCGCAACCGTTAGCAATGCCTGTGCAGGCACCGTTTATTGGA
CCGGTCTGCTGGCAGATAGCGGTAGCGGTGCATAAGGATCCCTGTTTTGGCGGATGAGAGAAGATTTTCA
GCCTGATACAGATTAAATCAGAACGCAGAAGCGGTCTGATAAAACAGAATTTGCCTGGCGGCAGTAGCGC
GGTGGTCCCACCTGACCCCATGCCGAACTCAGAAGTGAAACGCCGTAGCGCCGATGGTAGTGTGGGGTCT
CCCCATGCGAGAGTAGGGAACTGCCAGGCATCAAATAAAACGAAAGGCTCAGTCGAAAGACTGGGCCTTT
CGTTTTATCTGTTGTTTGTCGGTGAACGCTCTCCTGAGTAGGACAAATCCGCCGGGAGCGGATTTGAACG
TTGCGAAGCAACGGCCCGGAGGGTGGCGGGCAGGACGCCCGCCATAAACTGCCAGGCATCAAATTAAGCA
GAAGGCCATCCTGACGGATGGCCTTTTTGCGTTTCTACAAACTCTTTTGTTTATTTTTCTAAATACATTC
AAATATGTATCCGCTCATGAGACAATAACCCTGATAAATGCTTCAATAATATTGAAAAAGGAAGACTATG
AGTATTCAACATTTCCGTGTCTGCTTACATAAACAGTAATACAAGGGGTGTTTACTAGAGGTTGATCGGG
CACGTAAGAGGTTCCAACTTTCACCATAATGAAATAAGATCACTACCGGGCGTATTTTTTGAGTTATCGA
GATTTTCAGGAGCTAAGGAAGCTAAAATGGAGAAAAAAATCACGGGATATACCACCGTTGATATATCCCA
ATGGCATCGTAAAGAACATTTTGAGGCATTTCAGTCAGTTGCTCAATGTACCTATAACCAGACCGTTCAG
CTGGATATTACGGCCTTTTTAAAGACCGTAAAGAAAAATAAGCACAAGTTTTATCCGGCCTTTATTCACA
TTCTTGCCCGCCTGATGAACGCTCACCCGGAGTTTCGTATGGCCATGAAAGACGGTGAGCTGGTGATCTG
GGATAGTGTTCACCCTTGTTACACCGTTTTCCATGAGCAAACTGAAACGTTTTCGTCCCTCTGGAGTGAA
TACCACGACGATTTCCGGCAGTTTCTCCACATATATTCGCAAGATGTGGCGTGTTACGGTGAAAACCTGG
CCTATTTCCCTAAAGGGTTTATTGAGAATATGTTTTTTGTCTCAGCCAATCCCTGGGTGAGTTTCACCAG
TTTTGATTTAAACGTGGCCAATATGGACAACTTCTTCGCCCCCGTTTTCACGATGGGCAAATATTATACG
CAAGGCGACAAGGTGCTGATGCCGCTGGCGATCCAGGTTCATCATGCCGTTTGTGATGGCTTCCATGTCG
GCCGCATGCTTAATGAATTACAACAGTACTGTGATGAGTGGCAGGGCGGGGCGTAATAATACTAGCTCCG
GCAAAAAAACGGGCAAGGTGTCACCACCCTGCCCTTTTTCTTTAAAACCGAAAAGATTACTTCGCGTTTG
CCACCTGACGTCTAAGCTGTCAGACCAAGTTTACTCATATATACTTTAGATTGATT
[125 nt withheld, positions 2857-2981]
C
[141 nt withheld, positions 2983-3123]
CCTTTGACGTTGGAGTCCACGTTCTTTAATAGTGGACTCTTGTTCCAAACTTGAACAACACTCAACCCTA
TCTCGGGCTATTCTTTTGATTTATAAGGGATTTTGCCGATTTCGGCCTATTGGTTAAAAAATGAGCTGAT
TTAACAAAAATTTAACGCGAATTTTAACAAAATATTAACGTTTACAATTTAAAAGGATCTAGGTGAAGAT
CCTTTTTGATAATCTCATGACCAAAATCCCTTAACGTGAGTTTTCGTTCCACTGAGCGTCAGACCCCGTA
GAAAAGATCAAAGGATCTTCTTGAGATCCTTTTTTTCTGCGCGTAATCTGCTGCTTGCAAACAAAAAAAC
CACCGCTACCAGCGGTGGTTTGTTTGCCGGATCAAGAGCTACCAACTCTTTTTCCGAAGGTAACTGGCTT
CAGCAGAGCGCAGATACCAAATACTGTCCTTCTAGTGTAGCCGTAGTTAGGCCACCACTTCAAGAACTCT
GTAGCACCGCCTACATACCTCGCTCTGCTAATCCTGTTACCAGTCAGGCATTTGAGAAGCACACGGTCAC
ACTGCTTCCGGTAGTCAATAAACCGGTAAACCAGCAATAGACATAAGCGGCTATTTAACGACCCTGCCCT
GAACCGACGACCGGGTCGAATTTGCTTTCGAATTTCTGCCATTCATCCGCTTATTATCACTTATTCAGGC
GTAGCACCAGGCGTTTAAGGGCACCAATAACTGCCTTAAAAAAAGCTAGCGGAGTGTATACTGGCTTACT
ATGTTGGCACTGATGAGGGTGTCAGTGAAGTGCTTCATGTGGCAGGAGAAAAAAGGCTGCACCGGTGCGT
CAGCAGAATATGTGATACAGGATATATTCCGCTTCCTCGCTCACTGACTCGCTACGCTCGGTCGTTCGAC
TGCGGCGAGCGGAAATGGCTTACGAACGGGGCGGAGATTTCCTGGAAGATGCCAGGAAGATACTTAACAG
GGAAGTGAGAGGGCCGCGGCAAAGCCGTTTTTCCATAGGCTCCGCCCCCCTGACAAGCATCACGAAATCT
GACGCTCAAATCAGTGGTGGCGAAACCCGACAGGACTATAAAGATACCAGGCGTTTCCCCCTGGCGGCTC
CCTCGTGCGCTCTCCTGTTCCTGCCTTTCGGTTTACCGGTGTCATTCCGCTGTTATGGCCGCGTTTGTCT
CATTCCACGCCTGACACTCAGTTCCGGGTAGGCAGTTCGCTCCAAGCTGGACTGTATGCACGAACCCCCC
GTTCAGTCCGACCGCTGCGCCTTATCCGGTAACTATCGTCTTGAGTCCAACCCGGAAAGACATGCAAAAG
CACCACTGGCAGCAGCCACTGGTAATTGATTTAGAGGAGTTAGTCTTGAAGTCATGCGCCGGTTAAGGCT
AAACTGAAAGGACAAGTTTTGGTGACTGCGCTCCTCCAAGCCAGTTACCTCGGTTCAAAGAGTTGGTAGC
TCAGAGAACCTTCGAAAAACCGCCCTGCAAGGCGGTTTTTTCGTTTTCAGAGCAAGAGATTACGCGCAGA
CCAAAACGATCTCAAGAAGATCATCTTATTAATCAGATAAAATATTTGCTCATGAGCCCGAAGTGGCGAG
CCCGATCTTCCCCATCGGTGATGTCGGCGATATAGGCGCCAGCAACCGCACCTGTGGCGCCGGTGATGCC
GGCCACGATGCGTCCGGCGTAGAGGATCTGCTCATGTTTGACAGCTTATCATCGATGCATAATGTGCCTG
TCAAATGGACGAAGCAGGGATTCTGCAAACCCTATGCTACTCCCTCGAGCCGTCAATTGTCTGATTCGTT
ACCAATTATTAATTTTTAAAGTATGGGCAATCAATTGCTCCTGTTAAAATTGCTTTAGAAATACTTTGGC
AGCGGTTTGTTGTATTGAGTTTCATTTGCGCATTGGTTAAATGGAAAGTGACAGTACGCTCACTGCAACC
TAATATTTTTGAAATATCCCAAGAGCTTTTTCCTTCGCATGCCCACGCTAAACATTCTTTTTCTCTTTTG
GTTAAATCGTTGTTTGATTTATTATTTGCTATATTTATTTTTCGATAATTATCAACTAGAGAAGGAACAA
TTAATGGTATGTTCATACACGCATGTAAAAATAAACTATCTATATAGTTGTCTTTTTCTGAATGTGCAAA
ACTAAGCATTCCGAAGCCATTGTTAGCCGTATGAATAGGGAAACTAAACCCAGTGATAAGACCTGATGTT
TTCGCTTCTTTAATTACATTTGGAGATTTTTTATTTACAGCATTGTTTTCAAATATATTCCAATTAATTG
GTGAATGATTGGAGTTAGAATAATCTACTATAGGATCATATTTTATTAAATTAGCGTCATCATAATATTG
CCTCCATTTTTTAGGGTAATTATCTAGGATTGAAATATCAGATTTAACCATAGAATGAGGATAAATGATC
GCGAGTAAATAATATTCACAATGTACCATTTTAGTCATATCAGATAAGCATTGATTAATATCATTATTGC
TTCTACAAGCTTTAATTTTATTAATTATTCTGTATGTGTCGTCGGCATTTATGTTTTTCATATTCACCAC
CCTGAATTGACTCTCTTCCGGGCGCTATCATGCCATACCGCGAAAGGTTTTGCGCCATTCGATGGCGCGC
CGCTTCGTCAGGCCACATAGCTTTCTTGTTCTGATCGGAACGATCGTTGGCTGACCTGTAGGATCGTACA
GGTTTACGCAAGAAAATGGTTTGTTATAGTCGAATAAATACTAGAGAAAGAGGAGAAATACCAT
Features (pLannotate 1.2.2; 16 found; start..end, strand, type, name):
   1453..1568    +  ncRNA          5S rRNA: Accession: RF00001 - 5S ribosomal RNA
   1572..1658    +  terminator     rrnB T1 terminator: Escherichia coli rrnB; transcription terminator T1 from the E. coli rrnB gene
   1750..1777    +  terminator     rrnB T2 terminator: transcription terminator T2 from the E. coli rrnB gene
   1796..1885    +  promoter       AmpR promoter: bla
   1959..2056    +  promoter       cat promoter: promoter of the E. coli cat gene encoding chloramphenicol acetyltransferase
   2057..2713    +  CDS            cat: CAT_ECOLX - Experimental evidence at protein level: Swiss-Prot protein existence level 1. This enzyme is an effector of chloramphenicol resistance in bacteria. From Escherichia coli. This protein is used as a marker in many commonly used cloning vectors, such as pACYC184.
   2727..2786    +  terminator     his operon terminator: This putative transcriptin terminator from the E. coli his operon has a 2-bp deletion introduced during synthesis. Its efficiency has not been determined.
   2858..3313    +  rep_origin     f1 ori (sequence partly withheld): f1 bacteriophage origin of replication; arrow indicates direction of (+) strand synthesis
   3424..3657    +  rep_origin     ori (fragment): high-copy-number ColE1/pMB1/pBR322/pUC origin of replication
   3870..3891    +  misc_feature   bom (fragment): basis of mobility region from pBR322
   3990..4045    -  rep_origin     RSF ori (fragment): Plasmids containing the RSF 1030 origin of replication can be propagated in E. coli cells that contain additional plasmids with compatible origins.
   4133..4678    -  rep_origin     p15A ori: Plasmids containing the medium-copy-number p15A origin of replication can be propagated in E. coli cells that contain a second plasmid with the ColE1 origin.
   4711..4831    -  CDS            TcR (fragment): tetracycline efflux protein; tet; confers resistance to tetracycline
   4841..4859    +  promoter       tet promoter (fragment): E. coli promoter for tetracycline efflux protein gene
   4955..5704    -  CDS            luxR: LUXR_ALIFS - Experimental evidence at protein level: Swiss-Prot protein existence level 1. Transcriptional activator of the bioluminescence operon. Binds to the OHHL autoinducer. From Aliivibrio fischeri (Vibrio fischeri).
   5705..5778    -  promoter       lacI promoter (fragment): lacI
