[The description below was written by a language model from this plasmid's Addgene catalogue record and pLannotate feature annotations shown in this document.]
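Description:
pVRc38_1322 is a low-copy bacterial expression plasmid built on the pVRc backbone for synthetic biology work in E. coli. It is maintained under chloramphenicol selection, provided by a cat gene with its own promoter followed by a his operon terminator. Replication is attributed to a complete p15A origin, which is compatible with ColE1-type plasmids and so allows co-maintenance with other constructs in the same cell. The annotation also picks up an f1 phage origin and short fragments resembling ColE1/pUC ori, bom, RSF ori, a tetracycline resistance gene and its promoter. These appear to be backbone remnants or partial homology hits rather than functional elements.

The insert, AS38_1322, is a gene from Streptomyces coelicolor A3(2) that has been codon optimized for E. coli and cloned between retained NdeI and BamHI sites under the pLux promoter. Judging from the name and the associated publication on sigmas, anti-sigmas and promoters, it most likely encodes an anti-sigma factor, though the record does not spell this out. Neither the insert nor pLux was annotated in the feature table, probably because they fall in the unannotated region upstream of the 5S rRNA/rrnB T1 and T2 terminator block, which would terminate the transcript. The plasmid also carries luxR from Aliivibrio fischeri, apparently driven by a lacI promoter fragment. LuxR binds the acyl-homoserine lactone autoinducer and activates pLux, making insert expression inducible. The construct fits the publication's theme of mapping crosstalk and building orthogonal genetic switches, with titratable expression of this regulator alongside compatible partner plasmids.
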