Addgene plasmid #49752: pVRc38_1322
Depositing lab: Christopher Voigt. Depositing organization: University of California, San Francisco (UCSF). Publication: Design of orthogonal genetic switches based on a crosstalk map of sigmas, anti-sigmas, and promoters. Rhodius VA, Segall-Shapiro TH, Sharon BD, Ghodasara A, Orlova E, Tabakh H, Burkhardt DH, Clancy K, Peterson TC, Gross CA, Voigt CA. Mol Syst Biol. 2013 Oct 29;9:702. doi: 10.1038/msb.2013.58. PubMed 24169405.
Backbone
  Vector backbone: pVRc
  Vector type: Bacterial Expression, Synthetic Biology
Growth in bacteria
  Bacterial resistance: Chloramphenicol, 25 μg/mL
  Growth temperature: 37°C
  Growth strain: DH10B
  Copy number: Low Copy
Gene/Insert
  Gene/Insert name: AS38_1322
  Species: Streptomyces coelicolor A3(2)
  Mutation: Codon optimized for E.coli
  Promoter: pLux
  Cloning method: Restriction Enzyme; 5′ cloning site NdeI (not destroyed); 3′ cloning site BamHI (not destroyed)
  Sequencing primers: 5′ GCGCTATCATGCCATACC; 3′ GTTTCACTTCTGAGTTCGGC
Terms and licenses: Academic/Nonprofit Terms; Industry Terms: Not Available to Industry
How to cite: pVRc38_1322 was a gift from Christopher Voigt (Addgene plasmid # 49752 ; http://n2t.net/addgene:49752 ; RRID:Addgene_49752)
