>Addgene plasmid #49752 | pVRc38_1322 | depositor partial sequence | sequence record 74182 | AS gene
ATGTCCGATGGTAATGATGCACGTCCGGATGCACGTGATGGTCATGATCCAGGTAGTGATGCCCGTGATG
GCCACGATCCTGGTTCACATGCGCGTGACGGCCATGATCCAGGTGCAGGTCCGTTTGATGGCCATGGTCC
GGGTTCAGATGCTGGTGATGGTGATGATGCCGGTCCTGACGCACGCGACGGTCATGGTGCACCGGCAGGT
CCTGCAGGTCGTGAACAGCGTAAACATCCGCATGATACCCATGATATGCACGATACACATGATACGCATG
CAGGTAAAGGCACCGTTAATCATGGTCCGGCAGCACAGGGTCCTGATGCACCGGGTGCAGATGGTCCGGC
AACCGATGAAGCAGCACTGCGTGCAATGATGCAGCGTGCAGTTCGTGAAATGGAACCGAGTGATGGCACC
CTGGAACATCTGCGTCGTGCTGTTCCGGCACGTCGTGCACGTAAACGTCAGGCACTGGTTGGTGCAGCAG
CAGCAGCCCTGTTTCTGGGCACAGCCGTTCCGGCACTGGTTCATGTTAGCAATGCAACCGGTGCCGGTGC
AGATCCGAGCGTTGCAGGTAATGCAAGCCAGGCACAGGGTGGTGCAAGCCAGGGTAAAGATCCGGCAGGC
GGTCAGAGCGGTGTTGCAGGCACCGGTGATACACCGGAAGATCGTGATAAAGCAGATCCGAAAGAAACAC
CGGGTGGTAAAGAACCGGGTGCAGCAACCGGTGCACCGCCTAGCGGTGTTCCGAGCGCAAGCAGTCCGGC
AGATGTTCCGGCATGTGCACCGGGTAGCCTGGGTCCGGCAGTTGCAAGCAGCGCAGAACCGGATAGCACC
GGTGTTGTTTATGGTAGCTTTCGTGTTACCAATGTTAGCAGTGATGGTTGTACCGTTACCGGTCCGGGTA
CAGTTGTTACCGCAAGCCTGGGTGCAGCAGAAGCAACCCGTATTGGCACCGCACGTCATGCAGCCGGTGA
TGCAGCAGCAGGTCTGCCTGATCCGAGCCTGGAAACCGCCAGCCTGGCACTGGCACCTGGTGCAGCCTAT
GAAGTTCAGTTTGCATGGGTTCCGAGCGAAACCTGTCCGACCACCGGTGGCACCACAGGTGGTGGTAGCG
GTGGTCCGAGTCCAGATCCGAGCCCGACCGCAGATACCACTGCAGCCGGTGGTACAAGTGCCGGTGGTGG
TGAAGCAGGTCCGACCACCCAGCTGATTACCGAAGATGGTCCTGCAGAAGGTAGCGTTAGCGTTACCTAT
ACTCCGGAAGGTGGTAGTGGTAGCGCAACCGCAACCGTTAGCAATGCCTGTGCAGGCACCGTTTATTGGA
CCGGTCTGCTGGCAGATAGCGGTAGCGGTGCATAA
