>Addgene plasmid #49752 | pVRc38_1322 | depositor partial sequence | sequence record 74183 | pVRc backbone
GGATCCCTGTTTTGGCGGATGAGAGAAGATTTTCAGCCTGATACAGATTAAATCAGAACGCAGAAGCGGT
CTGATAAAACAGAATTTGCCTGGCGGCAGTAGCGCGGTGGTCCCACCTGACCCCATGCCGAACTCAGAAG
TGAAACGCCGTAGCGCCGATGGTAGTGTGGGGTCTCCCCATGCGAGAGTAGGGAACTGCCAGGCATCAAA
TAAAACGAAAGGCTCAGTCGAAAGACTGGGCCTTTCGTTTTATCTGTTGTTTGTCGGTGAACGCTCTCCT
GAGTAGGACAAATCCGCCGGGAGCGGATTTGAACGTTGCGAAGCAACGGCCCGGAGGGTGGCGGGCAGGA
CGCCCGCCATAAACTGCCAGGCATCAAATTAAGCAGAAGGCCATCCTGACGGATGGCCTTTTTGCGTTTC
TACAAACTCTTTTGTTTATTTTTCTAAATACATTCAAATATGTATCCGCTCATGAGACAATAACCCTGAT
AAATGCTTCAATAATATTGAAAAAGGAAGACTATGAGTATTCAACATTTCCGTGTCTGCTTACATAAACA
GTAATACAAGGGGTGTTTACTAGAGGTTGATCGGGCACGTAAGAGGTTCCAACTTTCACCATAATGAAAT
AAGATCACTACCGGGCGTATTTTTTGAGTTATCGAGATTTTCAGGAGCTAAGGAAGCTAAAATGGAGAAA
AAAATCACGGGATATACCACCGTTGATATATCCCAATGGCATCGTAAAGAACATTTTGAGGCATTTCAGT
CAGTTGCTCAATGTACCTATAACCAGACCGTTCAGCTGGATATTACGGCCTTTTTAAAGACCGTAAAGAA
AAATAAGCACAAGTTTTATCCGGCCTTTATTCACATTCTTGCCCGCCTGATGAACGCTCACCCGGAGTTT
CGTATGGCCATGAAAGACGGTGAGCTGGTGATCTGGGATAGTGTTCACCCTTGTTACACCGTTTTCCATG
AGCAAACTGAAACGTTTTCGTCCCTCTGGAGTGAATACCACGACGATTTCCGGCAGTTTCTCCACATATA
TTCGCAAGATGTGGCGTGTTACGGTGAAAACCTGGCCTATTTCCCTAAAGGGTTTATTGAGAATATGTTT
TTTGTCTCAGCCAATCCCTGGGTGAGTTTCACCAGTTTTGATTTAAACGTGGCCAATATGGACAACTTCT
TCGCCCCCGTTTTCACGATGGGCAAATATTATACGCAAGGCGACAAGGTGCTGATGCCGCTGGCGATCCA
GGTTCATCATGCCGTTTGTGATGGCTTCCATGTCGGCCGCATGCTTAATGAATTACAACAGTACTGTGAT
GAGTGGCAGGGCGGGGCGTAATAATACTAGCTCCGGCAAAAAAACGGGCAAGGTGTCACCACCCTGCCCT
TTTTCTTTAAAACCGAAAAGATTACTTCGCGTTTGCCACCTGACGTCTAAGCTGTCAGACCAAGTTTACT
CATATATACTTTAGATTGATT
[125 nt withheld, positions 1492-1616]
C
[141 nt withheld, positions 1618-1758]
CCTTTGACGTTGGAGTCCACGTTCTTTAATAGTGGACTCTTGTTCCAAACTTGAACAACACTCAACCCTA
TCTCGGGCTATTCTTTTGATTTATAAGGGATTTTGCCGATTTCGGCCTATTGGTTAAAAAATGAGCTGAT
TTAACAAAAATTTAACGCGAATTTTAACAAAATATTAACGTTTACAATTTAAAAGGATCTAGGTGAAGAT
CCTTTTTGATAATCTCATGACCAAAATCCCTTAACGTGAGTTTTCGTTCCACTGAGCGTCAGACCCCGTA
GAAAAGATCAAAGGATCTTCTTGAGATCCTTTTTTTCTGCGCGTAATCTGCTGCTTGCAAACAAAAAAAC
CACCGCTACCAGCGGTGGTTTGTTTGCCGGATCAAGAGCTACCAACTCTTTTTCCGAAGGTAACTGGCTT
CAGCAGAGCGCAGATACCAAATACTGTCCTTCTAGTGTAGCCGTAGTTAGGCCACCACTTCAAGAACTCT
GTAGCACCGCCTACATACCTCGCTCTGCTAATCCTGTTACCAGTCAGGCATTTGAGAAGCACACGGTCAC
ACTGCTTCCGGTAGTCAATAAACCGGTAAACCAGCAATAGACATAAGCGGCTATTTAACGACCCTGCCCT
GAACCGACGACCGGGTCGAATTTGCTTTCGAATTTCTGCCATTCATCCGCTTATTATCACTTATTCAGGC
GTAGCACCAGGCGTTTAAGGGCACCAATAACTGCCTTAAAAAAAGCTAGCGGAGTGTATACTGGCTTACT
ATGTTGGCACTGATGAGGGTGTCAGTGAAGTGCTTCATGTGGCAGGAGAAAAAAGGCTGCACCGGTGCGT
CAGCAGAATATGTGATACAGGATATATTCCGCTTCCTCGCTCACTGACTCGCTACGCTCGGTCGTTCGAC
TGCGGCGAGCGGAAATGGCTTACGAACGGGGCGGAGATTTCCTGGAAGATGCCAGGAAGATACTTAACAG
GGAAGTGAGAGGGCCGCGGCAAAGCCGTTTTTCCATAGGCTCCGCCCCCCTGACAAGCATCACGAAATCT
GACGCTCAAATCAGTGGTGGCGAAACCCGACAGGACTATAAAGATACCAGGCGTTTCCCCCTGGCGGCTC
CCTCGTGCGCTCTCCTGTTCCTGCCTTTCGGTTTACCGGTGTCATTCCGCTGTTATGGCCGCGTTTGTCT
CATTCCACGCCTGACACTCAGTTCCGGGTAGGCAGTTCGCTCCAAGCTGGACTGTATGCACGAACCCCCC
GTTCAGTCCGACCGCTGCGCCTTATCCGGTAACTATCGTCTTGAGTCCAACCCGGAAAGACATGCAAAAG
CACCACTGGCAGCAGCCACTGGTAATTGATTTAGAGGAGTTAGTCTTGAAGTCATGCGCCGGTTAAGGCT
AAACTGAAAGGACAAGTTTTGGTGACTGCGCTCCTCCAAGCCAGTTACCTCGGTTCAAAGAGTTGGTAGC
TCAGAGAACCTTCGAAAAACCGCCCTGCAAGGCGGTTTTTTCGTTTTCAGAGCAAGAGATTACGCGCAGA
CCAAAACGATCTCAAGAAGATCATCTTATTAATCAGATAAAATATTTGCTCATGAGCCCGAAGTGGCGAG
CCCGATCTTCCCCATCGGTGATGTCGGCGATATAGGCGCCAGCAACCGCACCTGTGGCGCCGGTGATGCC
GGCCACGATGCGTCCGGCGTAGAGGATCTGCTCATGTTTGACAGCTTATCATCGATGCATAATGTGCCTG
TCAAATGGACGAAGCAGGGATTCTGCAAACCCTATGCTACTCCCTCGAGCCGTCAATTGTCTGATTCGTT
ACCAATTATTAATTTTTAAAGTATGGGCAATCAATTGCTCCTGTTAAAATTGCTTTAGAAATACTTTGGC
AGCGGTTTGTTGTATTGAGTTTCATTTGCGCATTGGTTAAATGGAAAGTGACAGTACGCTCACTGCAACC
TAATATTTTTGAAATATCCCAAGAGCTTTTTCCTTCGCATGCCCACGCTAAACATTCTTTTTCTCTTTTG
GTTAAATCGTTGTTTGATTTATTATTTGCTATATTTATTTTTCGATAATTATCAACTAGAGAAGGAACAA
TTAATGGTATGTTCATACACGCATGTAAAAATAAACTATCTATATAGTTGTCTTTTTCTGAATGTGCAAA
ACTAAGCATTCCGAAGCCATTGTTAGCCGTATGAATAGGGAAACTAAACCCAGTGATAAGACCTGATGTT
TTCGCTTCTTTAATTACATTTGGAGATTTTTTATTTACAGCATTGTTTTCAAATATATTCCAATTAATTG
GTGAATGATTGGAGTTAGAATAATCTACTATAGGATCATATTTTATTAAATTAGCGTCATCATAATATTG
CCTCCATTTTTTAGGGTAATTATCTAGGATTGAAATATCAGATTTAACCATAGAATGAGGATAAATGATC
GCGAGTAAATAATATTCACAATGTACCATTTTAGTCATATCAGATAAGCATTGATTAATATCATTATTGC
TTCTACAAGCTTTAATTTTATTAATTATTCTGTATGTGTCGTCGGCATTTATGTTTTTCATATTCACCAC
CCTGAATTGACTCTCTTCCGGGCGCTATCATGCCATACCGCGAAAGGTTTTGCGCCATTCGATGGCGCGC
CGCTTCGTCAGGCCACATAGCTTTCTTGTTCTGATCGGAACGATCGTTGGCTGACCTGTAGGATCGTACA
GGTTTACGCAAGAAAATGGTTTGTTATAGTCGAATAAATACTAGAGAAAGAGGAGAAATACCAT
