>Addgene plasmid #49752 | pVRc38_1322 | addgene partial sequence | sequence record 75916 | pBRrevBam 5'-GGTGATGTCGGCGATATAGG-3'
CTGTGGCGCCGGTGATGCCGGCCACGATGCGTCCGGCGTAGAGGATCTGCTCATGTTTGACAGCTTATCA
TCGATGCATAATGTGCCTGTCAAATGGACGAAGCAGGGATTCTGCAAACCCTATGCTACTCCCTCGAGCC
GTCAATTGTCTGATTCGTTACCAATTATTAATTTTTAAAGTATGGGCAATCAATTGCTCCTGTTAAAATT
GCTTTAGAAATACTTTGGCAGCGGTTTGTTGTATTGAGTTTCATTTGCGCATTGGTTAAATGGAAAGTGA
CAGTACGCTCACTGCAACCTAATATTTTTGAAATATCCCAAGAGCTTTTTCCTTCGCATGCCCACGCTAA
ACATTCTTTTTCTCTTTTGGTTAAATCGTTGTTTGATTTATTATTTGCTATATTTATTTTTCGATAATTA
TCAACTAGAGAAGGAACAATTAATGGTATGTTCATACACGCATGTAAAAATAAACTATCTATATAGTTGT
CTTTTTCTGAATGTGCAAAACTAAGCATTCCGAAGCCATTGTTAGCCGTATGAATAGGGAAACTAAACCC
AGTGATAAGACCTGATGTTTTCGCTTCTTTAATTACATTTGGAGATTTTTTATTTACAGCATTGTTTTCA
AATATATTCCAATTAATTGGTGAATGATTGGAGTTAGAATAATCTACTATAGGATCATATTTTATTAAAT
TAGCGTCATCATAATATTGCCTCCATTTTTTAGGGTAATTATCTAGGATTGAAATATCAGATTTAACCAT
AGAATGAGGATAAATGATCGCGAGTAAATAATATTCACAATGTACCATTTTAGTCATATCAGATAAGCAT
TGATTAATATCATTATTGCTTCTACAAGCTTTAATTTTATTAATTATTCTGTATGTGTCGTCGGCATTTA
TGTTTTTCATATTCACCACCCTGAATTGACTCTCTTCCGGGCGCTATCATGCCATACCGCGAAAGGTTTT
GCGCCATTCGATGGC
