>Addgene plasmid #49752 | pVRc38_1322 | addgene partial sequence | sequence record 77227 | pTrcHis_rev
AACAGGGATCCTTATGCACCGCTACCGCTATCTGCCAGCAGACCGGTCCAATAAACGGTGCCTGCACAGG
CATTGCTAACGGTTGCGGTTGCGCTACCACTACCACCTTCCGGAGTATAGGTAACGCTAACGCTACCTTC
TGCAGGACCATCTTCGGTAATCAGCTGGGTGGTCGGACCTGCTTCACCACCACCGGCACTTGTACCACCG
GCTGCAGTGGTATCTGCGGTCGGGCTCGGATCTGGACTCGGACCACCGCTACCACCACCTGTGGTGCCAC
CGGTGGTCGGACAGGTTTCGCTCGGAACCCATGCAAACTGAACTTCATAGGCTGCACCAGGTGCCAGTGC
CAGGCTGGCGGTTTCCAGGCTCGGATCAGGCAGACCTGCTGCTGCATCACCGGCTGCATGACGTGCGGTG
CCAATACGGGTTGCTTCTGCTGCACCCAGGCTTGCGGTAACAACTGTACCCGGACCGGTAACGGTACAAC
CATCACTGCTAACATTGGTAACACGAAAGCTACCATAAACAACACCGGTGCTATCCGGTTCTGCGCTGCT
TGCAACTGCCGGACCCAGGCTACCCGGTGCACATGCCGGAACATCTGCCGGACTGCTTGCGCTCGGAACA
CCGCTAGGCGGTGCACCGGTTGCTGCACCCGGTTCTTTACCACCCGGTGTTTCTTTCGGATCTGCTTTAT
CACGATCTTCCGGTGTATCACCGGTGCCTGCAACACCGCTCTGACCGCCTGCCGGATCTTTACCCTGGCT
TGCACCACCCTGTGCCTGGCTTGCATTACCTGCAACGCTCGGATCTGCACCGGCACCGGTTGCATTGCTA
ACATGAACCAGTGCCGGAACGGCTGTGCCCAGAAAC
